>Addgene plasmid #100499 | pCMV_mEm_4GS_LF82_762 | addgene full sequence | sequence record 212759 | Addgene NGS Result
CTGCGCAACTGTTGGGAAGGGCGATCGGTGCGGGCCTCTTCGCTATTACGCCAGCTGGCGAAAGGGGGAT
GTGCTGCAAGGCGATTAAGTTGGGTAACGCCAGGGTTTTCCCAGTCACGACGTTGTAAAACGACGGCCAG
TGAGTTCGAGCTTGCATGCCTGCAGGTCGTTACATAACTTACGGTAAATGGCCCGCCTGGCTGACCGCCC
AACGACCCCCGCCCATTGACGTCAATAATGACGTATGTTCCCATAGTAACGCCAATAGGGACTTTCCATT
GACGTCAATGGGTGGAGTATTTACGGTAAACTGCCCACTTGGCAGTACATCAAGTGTATCATATGCCAAG
TACGCCCCCTATTGACGTCAATGACGGTAAATGGCCCGCCTGGCATTATGCCCAGTACATGACCTTATGG
GACTTTCCTACTTGGCAGTACATCTACGTATTAGTCATCGCTATTACCATGGTGATGCGGTTTTGGCAGT
ACATCAATGGGCGTGGATAGCGGTTTGACTCACGGGGATTTCCAAGTCTCCACCCCATTGACGTCAATGG
GAGTTTGTTTTGGCACCAAAATCAACGGGACTTTCCAAAATGTCGTAACAACTCCGCCCCATTGACGCAA
ATGGGCGGTAGGCGTGTACGGTGGGAGGTCTATATAAGCAGAGCTCGTTTAGTGAACCGTCAGATCGCCT
GGAGACGCCATCCACGCTGTTTTGACCTCCATAGAAGACACCGGGACCGATCCAGCCTCCGGACTCTAGA
GGATCCGGTACTAGAGGAACTGAAAAACCAGAAAGTTAACTGGTAAGTTTAGTCTTTTTGTCTTTTATTT
CAGGTCCCGGATCCGGTGGTGGTGCAAATCAAAGAACTGCTCCTCAGTGGATGTTGCCTTTACTTCTAGG
CCTGTACGGAAGTGTTACTTCTGCTCTAAAAGCTGCGGAATTGTACCCGCGGGCCCACCATGGTGAGCAA
GGGCGAGGAGCTGTTCACCGGGGTGGTGCCCATCCTGGTCGAGCTGGACGGCGACGTAAACGGCCACAAG
TTCAGCGTGTCCGGCGAGGGCGAGGGCGATGCCACCTACGGCAAGCTGACCCTGAAGTTCATCTGCACCA
CCGGCAAGCTGCCCGTGCCCTGGCCCACCCTCGTGACCACCTTGACCTACGGCGTGCAGTGCTTCGCCCG
CTACCCCGACCACATGAAGCAGCACGACTTCTTCAAGTCCGCCATGCCCGAAGGCTACGTCCAGGAGCGC
ACCATCTTCTTCAAGGACGACGGCAACTACAAGACCCGCGCCGAGGTGAAGTTCGAGGGCGACACCCTGG
TGAACCGCATCGAGCTGAAGGGCATCGACTTCAAGGAGGACGGCAACATCCTGGGGCACAAGCTGGAGTA
CAACTACAACAGCCACAAGGTCTATATCACCGCCGACAAGCAGAAGAACGGCATCAAGGTGAACTTCAAG
ACCCGCCACAACATCGAGGACGGCAGCGTGCAGCTCGCCGACCACTACCAGCAGAACACCCCCATCGGCG
ACGGCCCCGTGCTGCTGCCCGACAACCACTACCTGAGCACCCAGTCCAAGCTGAGCAAAGACCCCAACGA
GAAGCGCGATCACATGGTCCTGCTGGAGTTCGTGACCGCCGCCGGGATCACTCTCGGCATGGACGAGCTG
TACAAGCGAATTGGTGGAGGGGGCGGTTCCGGTGGCGGAGGTTCCCGAATTCGTCGACGGAGATCTGATA
TGAGCCGCGTAATCAATTTGGGTAAGGAGAAGAAATTCCCAATTACTCAAGAGCTATACGAGCGGCTTGA
AAGCGTCATCCATGATTACGATGGTGAAATAAGTTTATGCGAGGCGATTGGCACACTCGAATTGCTGAAG
CAGTCACTGATTGAAGGCGAGAAAGAGTCCTCAACCTGAATCGGTACCCTCGAGAAGCTTGCGGCCGCGG
GGATCCAGACATGATAAGATACATTGATGAGTTTGGACAAACCACAACTAGAATGCAGTGAAAAAAATGC
TTTATTTGTGAAATTTGTGATGCTATTGCTTTATTTGTAACCATTATAAGCTGCAATAAACAAGTTAACA
ACAACAATTGCATTCATTTTATGTTTCAGGTTCAGGGGGAGGTGTGGGAGGTTTTTTCGGATCCTCTAGA
GTCGATCTGCAGGCATGCTAGCTTGGCGTAATCATGGTCATAGCTGTTTCCTGTGTGAAATTGTTATCCG
CTCACAATTCCACACAACATACGAGCCGGAAGCATAAAGTGTAAAGCCTGGGGTGCCTAATGAGTGAGCT
AACTCACATTAATTGCGTTGCGCTCACTGCCCGCTTTCCAGTCGGGAAACCTGTCGTGCCAGCTGCATTA
ATGAATCGGCCAACGCGCGGGGAGAGGCGGTTTGCGTATTGGGCGCTCTTCCGCTTCCTCGCTCACTGAC
TCGCTGCGCTCGGTCGTTCGGCTGCGGCGAGCGGTATCAGCTCACTCAAAGGCGGTAATACGGTTATCCA
CAGAATCAGGGGATAACGCAGGAAAGAACATGTGAGCAAAAGGCCAGCAAAAGGCCAGGAACCGTAAAAA
GGCCGCGTTGCTGGCGTTTTTCCATAGGCTCCGCCCCCCTGACGAGCATCACAAAAATCGACGCTCAAGT
CAGAGGTGGCGAAACCCGACAGGACTATAAAGATACCAGGCGTTTCCCCCTGGAAGCTCCCTCGTGCGCT
CTCCTGTTCCGACCCTGCCGCTTACCGGATACCTGTCCGCCTTTCTCCCTTCGGGAAGCGTGGCGCTTTC
TCATAGCTCACGCTGTAGGTATCTCAGTTCGGTGTAGGTCGTTCGCTCCAAGCTGGGCTGTGTGCACGAA
CCCCCCGTTCAGCCCGACCGCTGCGCCTTATCCGGTAACTATCGTCTTGAGTCCAACCCGGTAAGACACG
ACTTATCGCCACTGGCAGCAGCCACTGGTAACAGGATTAGCAGAGCGAGGTATGTAGGCGGTGCTACAGA
GTTCTTGAAGTGGTGGCCTAACTACGGCTACACTAGAAGAACAGTATTTGGTATCTGCGCTCTGCTGAAG
CCAGTTACCTTCGGAAAAAGAGTTGGTAGCTCTTGATCCGGCAAACAAACCACCGCTGGTAGCGGTGGTT
TTTTTGTTTGCAAGCAGCAGATTACGCGCAGAAAAAAAGGATCTCAAGAAGATCCTTTGATCTTTTCTAC
GGGGTCTGACGCTCAGTGGAACGAAAACTCACGTTAAGGGATTTTGGTCATGAGATTATCAAAAAGGATC
TTCACCTAGATCCTTTTAAATTAAAAATGAAGTTTTAAATCAATCTAAAGTATATATGAGTAAACTTGGT
CTGACAGTTACCAATGCTTAATCAGTGAGGCACCTATCTCAGCGATCTGTCTATTTCGTTCATCCATAGT
TGCCTGACTCCCCGTCGTGTAGATAACTACGATACGGGAGGGCTTACCATCTGGCCCCAGTGCTGCAATG
ATACCGCGAGACCCACGCTCACCGGCTCCAGATTTATCAGCAATAAACCAGCCAGCCGGAAGGGCCGAGC
GCAGAAGTGGTCCTGCAACTTTATCCGCCTCCATCCAGTCTATTAATTGTTGCCGGGAAGCTAGAGTAAG
TAGTTCGCCAGTTAATAGTTTGCGCAACGTTGTTGCCATTGCTACAGGCATCGTGGTGTCACGCTCGTCG
TTTGGTATGGCTTCATTCAGCTCCGGTTCCCAACGATCAAGGCGAGTTACATGATCCCCCATGTTGTGCA
AAAAAGCGGTTAGCTCCTTCGGTCCTCCGATCGTTGTCAGAAGTAAGTTGGCCGCAGTGTTATCACTCAT
GGTTATGGCAGCACTGCATAATTCTCTTACTGTCATGCCATCCGTAAGATGCTTTTCTGTGACTGGTGAG
TACTCAACCAAGTCATTCTGAGAATAGTGTATGCGGCGACCGAGTTGCTCTTGCCCGGCGTCAATACGGG
ATAATACCGCGCCACATAGCAGAACTTTAAAAGTGCTCATCATTGGAAAACGTTCTTCGGGGCGAAAACT
CTCAAGGATCTTACCGCTGTTGAGATCCAGTTCGATGTAACCCACTCGTGCACCCAACTGATCTTCAGCA
TCTTTTACTTTCACCAGCGTTTCTGGGTGAGCAAAAACAGGAAGGCAAAATGCCGCAAAAAAGGGAATAA
GGGCGACACGGAAATGTTGAATACTCATACTCTTCCTTTTTCAATATTATTGAAGCATTTATCAGGGTTA
TTGTCTCATGAGCGGATACATATTTGAATGTATTTAGAAAAATAAACAAATAGGGGTTCCGCGCACATTT
CCCCGAAAAGTGCCACCTGACGTCTAAGAAACCATTATTATCATGACATTAACCTATAAAAATAGGCGTA
TCACGAGGCCCTTTCGTCTCGCGCGTTTCGGTGATGACGGTGAAAACCTCTGACACATGCAGCTCCCGGA
GACGGTCACAGCTTGTCTGTAAGCGGATGCCGGGAGCAGACAAGCCCGTCAGGGCGCGTCAGCGGGTGTT
GGCGGGTGTCGGGGCTGGCTTAACTATGCGGCATCAGAGCAGATTGTACTGAGAGTGCACCATATGCGGT
GTGAAATACCGCACAGATGCGTAAGGAGAAAATACCGCATCAGGCGCCATTCGCCATTCAGG
Features (pLannotate 1.2.2; 16 found; start..end, strand, type, name):
    149..169     -  misc_feature   MCS (fragment): pUC18/19 multiple cloning site
    168..471     +  enhancer       CMV enhancer: human cytomegalovirus immediate early enhancer
    472..675     +  promoter       CMV promoter: human cytomegalovirus (CMV) immediate early promoter
    813..909     +  intron         SV40 intron: modified SV40 intron with splice donor and acceptor sites
    970..1686    +  CDS            mEmerald: mEmerald is a basic (constitutively fluorescent) green fluorescent protein published in 1998, derived from Aequorea victoria. It is reported to be a very rapidly-maturing monomer with moderate acid sensitivity.
   1962..2096    -  polyA_signal   SV40 poly(A) signal: SV40 polyadenylation signal
   2231..2247    -  protein_bind   lac operator: The lac repressor binds to the lac operator to inhibit transcription in E. coli. This inhibition can be relieved by adding lactose or isopropyl-β-D-thiogalactopyranoside (IPTG). lac repressor encoded by lacI
   2255..2285    -  promoter       lac promoter: promoter for the E. coli lac operon
   2300..2321    -  protein_bind   CAP binding site: CAP binding activates transcription in the presence of cAMP. E. coli catabolite activator protein
   2334..2426    -  CDS            lacI (fragment): lac repressor; lacI; The lac repressor binds to the lac operator to inhibit transcription in E. coli. This inhibition can be relieved by adding lactose or isopropyl-β-D-thiogalactopyranoside (IPTG).
   2609..3197    -  rep_origin     ori: high-copy-number ColE1/pMB1/pBR322/pUC origin of replication
   3368..4228    -  CDS            AmpR: β-lactamase; bla; confers resistance to ampicillin, carbenicillin, and related antibiotics
   4229..4333    -  promoter       AmpR promoter: bla
   4428..4463    +  CDS            rop (fragment): Rop protein, which maintains plasmids at low copy number; rop
   4565..4664    +  misc_feature   bom (fragment): basis of mobility region from pBR322
   4670..143     -  CDS            lacZα (fragment) (across the origin): LacZα fragment of β-galactosidase; lacZ fragment
