[The description below was written by a language model from this plasmid's Addgene catalogue record and pLannotate feature annotations shown in this document.]
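Description:
pCMV_mEm_4GS_LF82_762 is a mammalian expression plasmid built on a pCMV backbone that produces the Escherichia coli LF82 coding sequence LF82_762 as a fusion to the green fluorescent protein mEmerald. It is propagated in E. coli as a high-copy plasmid through a ColE1/pUC-type origin and selected with ampicillin via the β-lactamase gene and its own promoter. The remaining annotated bacterial elements (lac promoter and operator, CAP site, and fragments of lacI, lacZα, rop, bom and the pUC multiple cloning site) appear to be vestigial remnants of the parental cloning vectors, not functional parts of the design. No mammalian selection marker is annotated, which suggests the plasmid is suited to transient transfection.

The expression cassette consists of the human cytomegalovirus immediate-early enhancer and promoter, followed by a modified SV40 intron, which in such vectors generally improves transcript processing and expression. The mEmerald open reading frame comes next, and an SV40 polyadenylation signal ends the cassette. The 180 bp LF82_762 insert was introduced by ligation-independent cloning. It is not itself annotated in the feature table but presumably occupies the gap between mEmerald and the poly(A) signal, consistent with the recorded N-terminal position of the tag. The "4GS" in the name suggests a glycine-serine linker between the two, although the record does not define it. The function of LF82_762 is not stated either.

According to the associated publication, the construct belongs to a collection used in a multi-phenotypic imaging screen in HeLa cells. There, candidate bacterial effectors were expressed exogenously so that their localisation and effects on host cells could be followed by fluorescence.
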