Addgene plasmid #100499: pCMV_mEm_4GS_LF82_762
Purpose: Mammalian expression of E. coli LF82_762 CDS fused to mEmerald
Depositing lab: Alan Huett. Depositing organization: University of Nottingham. Publication: A multi-phenotypic imaging screen to identify bacterial effectors by exogenous expression in a HeLa cell line. Collins A, Huett A. Sci Data. 2018 May 15;5:180081. doi: 10.1038/sdata.2018.81. PubMed 29762554.
Backbone
  Vector backbone: pCMV
  Backbone size w/o insert (bp): 4502
  Vector type: Mammalian Expression
Growth in bacteria
  Bacterial resistance: Ampicillin, 100 μg/mL
  Growth temperature: 37°C
  Growth strain: XL1 Blue
  Copy number: High Copy
Gene/Insert
  Gene/Insert name: LF82_762
  Insert size (bp): 180
  Promoter: CMV
  Tag / fusion protein: mEmerald (N terminal on backbone)
  Cloning method: Ligation Independent Cloning
  Sequencing primers: 5′ ACTTCTGCTCTAAAAGCTGCGG; 3′ CACTGCATTCTAGTTGTGGTTTGTC
Terms and licenses: Academic/Nonprofit Terms; Industry Terms: Not Available to Industry
How to cite: pCMV_mEm_4GS_LF82_762 was a gift from Alan Huett (Addgene plasmid # 100499 ; http://n2t.net/addgene:100499 ; RRID:Addgene_100499)
